Addgene plasmid #54212: mEmerald-Occludin-N-10
Purpose: Localization: Tight Junctions, Excitation: 487, Emission: 509
Depositing lab: Michael Davidson.
Backbone
  Vector backbone: mEmerald-N1
  Backbone size w/o insert (bp): 4750
  Vector type: Mammalian Expression
  Selectable markers: Neomycin (select with G418)
Growth in bacteria
  Bacterial resistance: Kanamycin, 50 μg/mL
  Growth temperature: 37°C
  Growth strain: DH5alpha
  Copy number: High Copy
Gene/Insert
  Gene/Insert name: Occludin (alt name: NM_002538.2)
  Species: H. sapiens (human)
  Entrez Gene: OCLN (a.k.a. BLCPMG, PPP1R115, PTORCH1)
  Promoter: CMV
  Tag / fusion protein: mEmerald (C terminal on backbone)
  Cloning method: Unknown
  Sequencing primers: 5′ CMV-F; 3′ SV40pA-R
Terms and licenses: Academic/Nonprofit Terms; Industry Terms
Depositor comments: . Excitation = 487; Emission = 509. Localization data: Tight Junctions
How to cite: mEmerald-Occludin-N-10 was a gift from Michael Davidson (Addgene plasmid # 54212 ; http://n2t.net/addgene:54212 ; RRID:Addgene_54212)
