[The description below was written by a language model from this plasmid's Addgene catalogue record.]
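Description:
mEmerald-Occludin-N-10 is a mammalian expression plasmid built on the mEmerald-N1 backbone (about 4.75 kb without the insert), an N1-style fusion vector in which a gene of interest is placed upstream of the fluorescent protein coding sequence. It is maintained in E. coli as a high-copy plasmid under kanamycin selection. The record also lists a neomycin marker, so transfected mammalian cells can be selected with G418 to obtain stable lines. No feature table is provided. Details such as the origin of replication and the exact linker are therefore not stated, although the "10" in the name may refer to the linker length between the two fusion partners. The 3′ sequencing primer implies an SV40 polyadenylation signal downstream of the fusion cassette.

The payload is human occludin (OCLN), expressed from the strong constitutive CMV promoter and fused at its C terminus to mEmerald. mEmerald is a bright green GFP-derived monomeric fluorescent protein, with an excitation maximum of 487 nm and an emission maximum of 509 nm listed here. Occludin is an integral membrane protein of tight junctions, and the depositor records tight junction localization for the fusion. The construct is therefore suited to use as a fluorescent marker for tight junctions in live or fixed mammalian cells, for example to follow junction assembly, dynamics or integrity by fluorescence microscopy. The cloning method used to insert occludin is recorded as unknown.
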