>Addgene plasmid #54212 | mEmerald-Occludin-N-10 | depositor partial sequence | sequence record 84357 | insert sequence
ACGTCAGATCCGCTAGCGCCACCATGTCATCCAGGCCTCTTGAAAGTCCACCTCCTTACAGGCCTGATGA
ATTCAAACCGAATCATTATGCACCAAGCAATGACATATATGGTGGAGAGATGCATGTTCGACCAATGCTC
TCTCAGCCAGCCTACTCTTTTTACCCAGAAGATGAAATTCTTCACTTCTACAAATGGACCTCTCCTCCAG
GAGTGATTCGGATCCTGTCTATGCTCATTATTGTGATGTGCATTGCCATCTTTGCCTGTGTGGCCTCCAC
GCTTGCCTGGGACAGAGGCTATGGAACTTCCCTTTTAGGAGGTAGTGTAGGCTACCCTTATGGAGGAAGT
GGCTTTGGTAGCTACGGAAGTGGCTATGGCTATGGCTATGGTTATGGCTATGGCTACGGAGGCTATACAG
ACCCAAGAGCAGCAAAGGGCTTCATGTTGGCCATGGCTGCCTTTTGTTTCATTGCCGCGTTGGTGATCTT
TGTTACCAGTGTTATAAGATCTGAAATGTCCAGAACAAGAAGATACTACTTAAGTGTGATAATAGTGAGT
GCTATCCTGGGCATCATGGTGTTTATTGCCACAATTGTCTATATAATGGGAGTGAACCCAACTGCTCAGT
CTTCTGGATCTCTATATGGTTCACAAATATATGCCCTCTGCAACCAATTTTATACACCTGCAGCTACTGG
ACTCTACGTGGATCAGTATTTGTATCACTACTGTGTTGTGGATCCCCAGGAGGCCATTGCCATTGTACTG
GGGTTCATGATTATTGTGGCTTTTGCTTTAATAATTTTCTTTGCTGTGAAAACTCGAAGAAAGATGGACA
GGTATGACAAGTCCAATATTTTGTGGGACAAGGAACACATTTATGATGAGCAGCCCCCCAATGTCGAGGA
GTGGGTTAAAAATGTGTCTGCAGGCACACAGGACGTGCCTTCACCCCCATCTGACTATGTGGAAAGAGTT
GACAGTCCCATGGCATACTCTTCCAATGGCAAAGTGAATGACAAGCGGTTTTATCCAGAGTCTTCCTATA
AATCCACGCCGGTTCCTGAAGTGGTTCAGGAGCTTCCATTAACTTCGCCTGTGGATGACTTCAGGCAGCC
TCGTTACAGCAGCGGTGGTAACTTTGAGACACCTTCAAAAAGAGCACCTGCAAAGGGAAGAGCAGGAAGG
TCAAAGAGAACAGAGCAAGATCACTATGAGACAGACTACACAACTGGCGGCGAGTCCTGTGATGAGCTGG
AGGAGGACTGGATCAGGGAATATCCACCTATCACTTCAGATCAACAAAGACAACTGTACAAGAGGAATTT
TGACACTGGCCTACAGGAATACAAGAGCTTACAATCAGAACTTGATGAGATCAATAAAGAACTCTCCCGT
TTGGATAAAGAATTGGATGACTATAGAGAAGAAAGTGAAGAGTACATGGCTGCTGCTGATGAATACAATA
GACTGAAGCAAGTGAAGGGATCTGCAGATTACAAAAGTAAGAAGAATCATTGCAAGCAGTTAAAGAGCAA
ATTGTCACACATCAAGAAGATGGTTGGAGACTATGATAGACAGAAAACAAGCGGCTCCGGTAGCGGACCG
GTCGCCACCATGGTGAGCAAGGGCGAGGAGCTGTTCACCGGGGTGGTGCCCATCCTGGTCGAGCTGGACG
GCGACGTAAACGGCCACAAGTTCAGCGTGTCCGGCGAGGGCGAGGGCGATGCCACCTACGGCAAGCTGAC
CCTGAAGTTCATCTGCACCACCGGCAAGCTGCCCGTGCCCTGGCCCACCCTCGTGACCACCTTGACCTAC
GGCGTGCAGTGCTTCGCCCGCTACCCCGACCACATGAAGCAGCACGACTTCTTCAAGTCCGCCATGCCCG
AAGGCTACGTCCAGGAGCGCACCATCTTCTTCAAGGACGACGGCAACTACAAGACCCGCGCCGAGGTGAA
GTTCGAGGGCGACACCCTGGTGAACCGCATCGAGCTGAAGGGCATCGACTTCAAGGAGGACGGCAACATC
CTGGGGCACAAGCTGGAGTACAACTACAACAGCCACAAGGTCTATATCACCGCCGACAAGCAGAAGAACG
GCATCAAGGTGAACTTCAAGACCCGCCACAACATCGAGGACGGCAGCGTGCAGCTCGCCGACCACTACCA
GCAGAACACCCCCATCGGCGACGGCCCCGTGCTGCTGCCCGACAACCACTACCTGAGCACCCAGTCCAAG
CTGAGCAAAGACCCCAACGAGAAGCGCGATCACATGGTCCTGCTGGAGTTCGTGACCGCCGCCGGGATCA
CTCTCGGCATGGACGAGCTGTACAAGTAAGCGGCCGCGACTCTAGATCATAATCAGCCATACCACATT
