>Addgene plasmid #54212 | mEmerald-Occludin-N-10 | addgene partial sequence | sequence record 89348 | EGFP-N 5'-CGTCGCCGTCCAGCTCGACCAG-3'
GCTCCTCGCCCTTGCTCACCATGGTGGCGACCGGTCCGCTACCGGAGCCGCTTGTTTTCTGTCTATCATA
GTCTCCAACCATCTTCTTGATGTGTGACAATTTGCTCTTTAACTGCTTGCAATGATTCTTCTTACTTTTG
TAATCTGCAGATCCCTTCACTTGCTTCAGTCTATTGTATTCATCAGCAGCAGCCATGTACTCTTCACTTT
CTTCTCTATAGTCATCCAATTCTTTATCCAAACGGGAGAGTTCTTTATTGATCTCATCAAGTTCTGATTG
TAAGCTCTTGTATTCCTGTAGGCCAGTGTCAAAATTCCTCTTGTACAGTTGTCTTTGTTGATCTGAAGTG
ATAGGTGGATATTCCCTGATCCAGTCCTCCTCCAGCTCATCACAGGACTCGCCGCCAGTTGTGTAGTCTG
TCTCATAGTGATCTTGCTCTGTTCTCTTTGACCTTCCTGCTCTTCCCTTTGCAGGTGCTCTTTTTGAAGG
TGTCTCAAAGTTACCACCGCTGCTGTAACGAGGCTGCCTGAAGTCATCCACAGGCGAAGTTAATGGAAGC
TCCTGAACCACTTCAGGAACCGGCGTGGATTTATAGGAAGACTCTGGATAAAACCGCTTGTCATTCACTT
TGCCATTGGAAGAGTATGCCATGGGACTGTCAACTCTTTCCACATAGTCAGATGGGGGTGAAGGCACGTC
CTGTGTGCCTGCAGACACATTTTTAACCCACTCCTCGACATTGGGGGGCTGCTCATCATAAATGTGTTCC
TTGTCCCACAAAATATTGGACTTGTCATACCTGTCCATCTTTCTTCGAGTTTTCACAGCAAAGAAAATTA
TTAAAGCAAAAGCCACAATAATCATGAACCCCAGTACAATGGCAATGGCCTCCTGGGGATCCACAACACA
GTAGTGATACAAATACTGATCCACGTAGAGTCCAGTAGCTGCAGGTGTATAAAATTGGTTGCAGAGGGCA
TATATTTGTGAACCATATAGAGATCCAG
